>Addgene plasmid #244021 | pUPD3_CDS_T7pol | addgene full sequence | sequence record 492088 | Addgene NGS Result
GGTCTCGAAGCTTACGCGAACGCGAAGTCCGACTCTAAGATGTCACGGAGGTTCAAGTTACCTTTAGCCG
GAAGTGCTGGCATTTTGTCCAATTGAGACTCGTGCAACTGGTCAGCGAACTGGTCGTAGAAATCAGCCAG
TACATCACAAGACTCATATGTGTCAACCATAGTTTCGCGCACTGCTTTGAACAGGTTCGCAGCGTCAGCC
GGAATGGTACCGAAGGAGTCGTGAATCAGTGCAAAAGATTCGATTCCGTACTTCTCGTGTGCCCACACTA
CAGTCTTACGAAGGTGGCTACCGTCTTGGCTGTGTACAAAGTTAGGAGCGATACCAGACTCCTGTTTGTG
TGCATCAATCTCGCTATCTTTGTTGGTGTTAATGGTAGGCTGTAAGCGGAACTGACCGAGGAACATCAGG
TTCAAGCGCGTCTGAATAGGCTTCTTGTATTCCTGCCACACAGGGAAACCATCAGGAGTTACCCAATGCA
CAGCGCAACGCTTGCGAAGAATCTCTCCAGTCTTCTTATCTTTGACCTCAGCAGCCAGCAGCTTAGCAGC
AGACTTAAGCCAGTTCATTGCTTCAACCGCAGCTACCACCGTCACGCTCACAGATTCCCAAATCAGCTTA
GCCATGTATCCAGCAGCCTGATTCGGCTGAGTGAACATCAGACCCTTGCCGGAATCAATAGCTGGCTGAA
TGGTATCTTCCAGCACTTGTTGACGGAAGCCGAACTCTTTGGACCCGTAAGCCAGCGTCATGACTGAACG
CTTAGTCACACTGCGAGTAACACCGTAAGCCAGCCATTGACCAGCCAGTGCCTTAGTGCCCAGCTTGACT
TTCTCAGAGATTTCACCAGTGTTCTCATCGGTCACGGTAACTACTTCGTTATCGGTCCCATTGATTGCGT
CTGCTTGTAGAATCTCGTTGACTTTCTTAGCAACAATCCCGTAGATGTCCTGAACGGTTTCACTAGGAAG
CAAGTTAACCGCGCGACCACCTACCTCATCTCGGAGCATCGCGGAGAAGTGCTGGATGCCAGAGCAAGAC
CCGTCAAACGCCAGCGGAAGGGAGCAGTTATAGCTCAGGCCGTGGTGCTGTACCCCAGCGTACTCAAAGC
AGAACGCAAGGAAGCAGAACGGAGAATCTTGCTCAGCCCACCAAGTGTTCTCCAGTGGAGACTTAGCGCA
AGCCATGATGTTCTCGTGGTTTTCCTCAATGAACTTGATGCGCTCAGGGAACGGAACCTTATCGACACCC
GCACAGTTTGCACCGTGGATTTTCAGCCAGTAGTAACCTTCCTTACCGATTGGTTTACCTTTCGCCAGCG
TAAGCAGTCCTTTGGTCATATCGTTACCTTGCGGGTTGAACATTGACACAGCGTAAACACGACCGCGCCA
GTCCATGTTGTAAGGGAACCAGATGGCCTTATGGTTAGCAAACTTATTGGCTTGCTCAAGCATGAACTCA
AGGCTGATACGGCGAGACTTGCGAGCCTTGTCCTTGCGGTACACAGCAGCGGCAGCACGTTTCCACGCGG
TGAGAGCCTCAGGATTCATGTCGATGTCTTCCGGTTTCATCGGGAGTTCTTCACGCTCAATCGCAGGGAT
GTCCTCGACCGGACAATGCTTCCACTTGGTGATTACGTTGGCGACCGCTAGGACTTTCTTGTTGATTTTC
CATGCGGTGTTTTGCGCAATGTTAATCGCTTTGTACACCTCAGGCATGTAAACGTCTTCGTAGCGCATCA
GTGCTTTCTTACTGTGAGTACGCACCAGCGCCAGAGGACGACGACCGTTAGCCCAATAGCCACCACCAGT
AATGCCAGTCCACGGCTTAGGAGGAACTACGCAAGGTTGGAACATCGGAGAGATGCCAGCCAGCGCACCT
GCACGGGTTGCGATAGCCTCAGCGTATTCAGGTGCGAGTTCGATAGTCTCAGAGTCTTGACCTACTACGC
CAGCATTTTGGCGGTGTAAGCTAACCATTCCGGTTGACTCAATGAGCATCTCGATGCAGCGTACTCCTAC
ATGAATAGAGTCTTCCTTATGCCACGAAGACCACGCCTCGCCACCGAGTAGACCCTTAGAGAGCATGTCA
GCCTCGACAACTTGCATAAATGCTTTCTTGTAGACGTGCCCTACGCGCTTGTTGAGTTGTTCCTCAACGT
TTTTCTTGAAGTGCTTAGCTTCAAGGTCACGGATACGACCGAAGCGAGCCTCGTCCTCAATGGCCCGACC
GATTGCGCTTGCTACAGCCTGAACGGTTGTATTGTCAGCACTGGTTAGGCAAGCCAGAGTGGTCTTAATG
GTGATGTACGCTACGGCTTCCGGCTTGATTTCTTGCAGGAACTGGAAGGCTGTCGGGCGCTTGCCGCGCT
TAGCTTTCACTTCCTCAAACCAGTCGTTGATGCGTGCAATCATCTTAGGGAGTAGGGTAGTGATGAGAGG
CTTGGCGGCAGCGTTATCCGCAACCTCACCAGCTTTAAGTTGACGCTCAAACATCTTGCGGAAGCGTGCT
TCACCCATCTCGTAAGACTCATGCTCAAGGGCCAACTGTTCGCGAGCTAAACGCTCACCGTAATGGTCAG
CCAGAGTGTTGAACGGGATAGCAGCCAGTTCGATGTCAGAGAAGTCGTTCTTAGCGATGTTAATCGTGTT
CATTCGAGACCACTCATCGCCCAATCACTAGTGAATTCGTTCTATAGTGTCACCTAAATACCATAGAGCC
GTTGGTCATAGCTGTTTCCTGTCCAGGCATCATGACACGGTTATCCACAGAATCAGGGGATAACGCAGGA
AAGAACATGTGAGCAAAAGGCCAGCAAAAGGCCAGGAACCGTAAAAAGGCCGCGTTGCTGGCGTTTTTCC
ATAGGCTCCGCCCCCCTGACGAGCATCACAAAAATCGACGCTCAAGTCAGAGGTGGCGAAACCCGACAGG
ACTATAAAGATACCAGGCGTTTCCCCCTGGAAGCTCCCTCGTGCGCTCTCCTGTTCCGACCCTGCCGCTT
ACCGGATACCTGTCCGCCTTTCTCCCTTCGGGAAGCGTGGCGCTTTCTCATAGCTCACGCTGTAGGTATC
TCAGTTCGGTGTAGGTCGTTCGCTCCAAGCTGGGCTGTGTGCACGAACCCCCCGTTCAGCCCGACCGCTG
CGCCTTATCCGGTAACTATCGTCTTGAGTCCAACCCGGTAAGACACGACTTATCGCCACTGGCAGCAGCC
ACTGGTAACAGGATTAGCAGAGCGAGGTATGTAGGCGGTGCTACAGAGTTCTTGAAGTGGTGGCCTAACT
ACGGCTACACTAGAAGAACAGTATTTGGTATCTGCGCTCTGCTGAAGCCAGTTACCTTCGGAAAAAGAGT
TGGTAGCTCTTGATCCGGCAAACAAACCACCGCTGGTAGCGGTGGTTTTTTTGTTTGCAAGCAGCAGATT
ACGCGCAGAAAAAAAGGATCTCAAGAAGATCCTTTGATCTTTTCTACGGGGTCTGACGCTCAGTGGAACG
AAAACTCACGTTAAGGGATTTTGGTCATGAGATTATCAAAAAGGATCTTCACCTAGATCCTTTTGTGATG
ATCGGCACGTAAGAGGTTCCAACTTTCACCATAATGAAATAAGATCACTACCGGGCGTATTTTTTGAGTT
ATCGAGATTTTCAGGAGCTAAGGAAGCTAAAATGGAGAAAAAAATCACTGGATATACCACCGTTGATATA
TCCCAATGGCATCGTAAAGAACATTTTGAGGCATTTCAGTCAGTTGCTCAATGTACCTATAACCAGACCG
TTCAGCTGGATATTACGGCCTTTTTAAAGACCGTAAAGAAAAATAAGCACAAGTTTTATCCGGCCTTTAT
TCACATTCTTGCCCGCCTGATGAATGCTCATCCGGAATTCCGTATGGCAATGAAAGACGGTGAGCTGGTG
ATATGGGATAGTGTTCACCCTTGTTACACCGTTTTCCATGAGCAAACTGAAACGTTTTCATCGCTCTGGA
GTGAATACCACGACGATTTCCGGCAGTTTCTACACATATATTCGCAAGATGTGGCGTGTTACGGTGAAAA
CCTGGCCTATTTCCCTAAAGGGTTTATTGAGAATATGTTTTTCGTGTCAGCCAATCCCTGGGTGAGTTTC
ACCAGTTTTGATTTAAACGTGGCCAATATGGACAACTTCTTCGCCCCCGTTTTCACCATGGGCAAATATT
ATACGCAAGGCGACAAGGTGCTGATGCCGCTGGCGATTCAGGTTCATCATGCCGTTTGTGATGGCTTCCA
TGTCGGCAGAATGCTTAATGAATTACAACAGTACTGCGATGAGTGGCAGGGCGGGGCGTAATTTTTTTAA
GGCAGTTATTGGTGCCCTTAAACGCCTGGTTGCTACGCCTGAATAAGTGATAATAAGCGGATGAATGGCA
GAAATTCGATGATAAGCTGTCAAACATGATGT
[125 nt withheld, positions 4443-4567]
C
[91 nt withheld, positions 4569-4659]
AGGGTGATGGTTCACGTAGTGGGCCAGCGCCCTGATAGACGGTTTTTCGCCCTTTGACGTTGGAGTCCAC
GTTCTTT
[37 nt withheld, positions 4737-4773]
ACCCTATCTCGGTCTATTCTTTTGATTTATAAGGGATTTTGCCGATTTCGGCCTATTGGTTAAAAAATGA
GCTGATTTAACAAAAATTTAACGCGAATTTTAACAAAATATTAACGCTTACAATTTTAACATTGTAGAAA
CGCATGTAAAACGACGGCCAGTGAATTGTAATACGACTCACTATAGGGTGAATTCCGCTTAGGACCTTAG
ATATTGATCTCAA
Features (pLannotate 1.2.2; 9 found; start..end, strand, type, name):
     15..2663    -  CDS            RPOL_BPT7: Experimental evidence at protein level: Swiss-Prot protein existence level 1. Highly processive DNA-dependent RNA polymerase that catalyzes the transcription of class II and class III viral genes. Recognizes a specific promoter sequence and enters first into an 'abortive phase' where very short transcripts are synthesized and released before proceeding to the processive transcription of long RNA chains. Unwinds the double-stranded DNA to expose the coding strand for templating. Participates in the initiation of viral DNA replication presumably by making primers accessible to the DNA polymerase
   2701..2719    -  promoter       SP6 promoter: promoter for bacteriophage SP6 RNA polymerase
   2866..3454    -  rep_origin     ori: high-copy-number ColE1/pMB1/pBR322/pUC origin of replication
   3569..3671    +  promoter       cat promoter: promoter of the E. coli cat gene encoding chloramphenicol acetyltransferase
   3672..4328    +  CDS            cat: CAT_ECOLX - Experimental evidence at protein level: Swiss-Prot protein existence level 1. This enzyme is an effector of chloramphenicol resistance in bacteria. From Escherichia coli. This protein is used as a marker in many commonly used cloning vectors, such as pACYC184.
   4416..4433    -  promoter       tet promoter (fragment): E. coli promoter for tetracycline efflux protein gene
   4444..4899    +  rep_origin     f1 ori (sequence partly withheld): f1 bacteriophage origin of replication; arrow indicates direction of (+) strand synthesis
   4918..4939    -  CDS            lacZα (fragment): LacZα fragment of β-galactosidase; lacZ fragment
   4942..4960    +  promoter       T7 promoter: promoter for bacteriophage T7 RNA polymerase
