[The description below was written by a language model from this plasmid's Addgene catalogue record and pLannotate feature annotations shown in this document.]
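Description:
pUPD3_CDS_T7pol is a level-0 "part" plasmid from a GoldenBraid2.0 toolkit adapted for E. coli and other enteric bacteria. It holds the coding sequence of T7 RNA polymerase as a domesticated, reusable module in the pUPD3 universal part domesticator backbone. The roughly 5 kb plasmid replicates from a high-copy ColE1/pUC-type origin and is selected with chloramphenicol through a cat gene driven by its native cat promoter. An f1 origin is also present, a common backbone element that permits single-stranded DNA production. A short lacZα remnant next to the insert probably reflects a blue/white screening cassette that was displaced when the part was cloned in, though the record does not say so.

The insert is about 2.65 kb and is annotated as the bacteriophage T7 DNA-dependent RNA polymerase. The catalogue lists the species as Escherichia coli, but the enzyme is of phage origin. This highly processive, single-subunit polymerase transcribes specifically from T7 promoters. The backbone carries SP6 and T7 phage promoters on either side of the cloning site. These are standard vector features, and no bacterial promoter, ribosome binding site or terminator is annotated with the gene. This fits the "CDS" designation: although catalogued as a bacterial expression vector, the plasmid serves as a source of the coding part and is not a finished expression construct.

In use, the part would be released by Golden Gate (type IIS) assembly and combined with promoter, RBS and terminator modules from the same toolkit to build transcription units. These units can then be stacked into multigene constructs, for example to set up orthogonal T7-driven expression systems in enteric hosts.
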