Addgene plasmid #244021: pUPD3_CDS_T7pol
Purpose: GoldenBraid2.0 T7 RNA Polymerase.
Depositing lab: Christophe Herman. Depositing organization: Baylor College of Medicine. Publication: GoldenBraid2.0 E. coli: a comprehensive and characterized toolkit for enterics. Cooke MB, Welch KT, Ramirez LD, Wen AX, Marciano DC, Herman C. Synth Biol (Oxf). 2025 Aug 14;10(1):ysaf015. doi: 10.1093/synbio/ysaf015. eCollection 2025. PubMed 40927394.
Backbone
  Vector backbone: pUPD3
  Vector type: Bacterial Expression
Growth in bacteria
  Bacterial resistance: Chloramphenicol, 25 μg/mL
  Growth temperature: 37°C
  Growth strain: DH5alpha
  Copy number: High Copy
Gene/Insert
  Gene/Insert name: T7pol
  Species: Escherichia coli
  Insert size (bp): 2652
  Cloning method: Golden Gate
Terms and licenses: Academic/Nonprofit Terms; Industry Terms: Not Available to Industry
How to cite: pUPD3_CDS_T7pol was a gift from Christophe Herman (Addgene plasmid # 244021 ; http://n2t.net/addgene:244021 ; RRID:Addgene_244021)
